Addgene plasmid #191684: PL452-EN1-LA-p2a-mNeonGreen-hGHpA-PGK-neoR-EN1-RA
Purpose: For knocking p2a-mNeonGreen into EN1 locus
Depositing lab: Yuejun Chen. Depositing organization: Center for Excellence in Brain Science and Intelligence Technology, Chinese Academy of Sciences. Publication: Human midbrain dopaminergic neuronal differentiation markers predict cell therapy outcomes in a Parkinson's disease model. Xu P, He H, Gao Q, Zhou Y, Wu Z, Zhang X, Sun L, Hu G, Guan Q, You Z, Zhang X, Zheng W, Xiong M, Chen Y. J Clin Invest. 2022 Jul 15;132(14). pii: 156768. doi: 10.1172/JCI156768. PubMed 35700056.
Backbone
  Vector backbone: PL652 (Plasmid #159456)
  Backbone manufacturer: Yuejun Chen
  Vector type: Mammalian Expression
  Selectable markers: Neomycin (select with G418)
Growth in bacteria
  Bacterial resistance: Ampicillin, 100 μg/mL
  Growth temperature: 37°C
  Growth strain: DH5alpha
  Copy number: High Copy
Gene/Insert
  Gene/Insert name: EN1 homology arms and p2a-mNeonGreen
  Species: H. sapiens (human)
  Mutation: WT
  Cloning method: Restriction Enzyme; 5′ cloning site Unknown (unknown if destroyed)
Terms and licenses: Academic/Nonprofit Terms; Industry Terms: Not Available to Industry
How to cite: PL452-EN1-LA-p2a-mNeonGreen-hGHpA-PGK-neoR-EN1-RA was a gift from Yuejun Chen (Addgene plasmid # 191684 ; http://n2t.net/addgene:191684 ; RRID:Addgene_191684)
