[The description below was written by a language model from this plasmid's Addgene catalogue record and pLannotate feature annotations shown in this document.]
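Description:
PL452-EN1-LA-p2a-mNeonGreen-hGHpA-PGK-neoR-EN1-RA is an 8.2 kb homology-directed repair donor plasmid designed to knock a P2A-mNeonGreen reporter into the human EN1 (engrailed-1) locus. It sits on a pBluescript-type backbone: the catalogue lists PL652 as the backbone, although the plasmid name says PL452. The backbone carries a high-copy ColE1/pUC origin, an f1 origin, an ampicillin resistance gene for selection in E. coli, and remnants of the lac promoter/lacZα region with flanking T3 and T7 promoters.

The payload lies between the T3 and T7 sites. The left homology arm occupies the region upstream of mNeonGreen. Its 3′ end is annotated by homology as a chicken EN2 fragment, which most likely reflects the conserved engrailed coding sequence of human EN1 rather than a true EN2 insert. The short gap before the mNeonGreen coding sequence fits the P2A peptide named in the construct, though P2A is not separately annotated. This arrangement would let the endogenous EN1 promoter drive a single transcript yielding EN1 and free mNeonGreen as separate proteins.

Downstream, two loxP sites in the same orientation bracket the hGH polyadenylation signal and a selection cassette in which tandem PGK and EM7 promoters drive NeoR/KanR, followed by a bGH poly(A) signal. This gives G418 selection in mammalian cells, and Cre could excise the floxed segment, which as annotated would also remove the hGH poly(A). The unannotated sequence after the second loxP corresponds to the right homology arm. The record does not state which nuclease or guide is paired with the donor. The associated publication concerns markers of human midbrain dopaminergic neuron differentiation, consistent with use as an EN1 reporter.
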