Features (pLannotate 1.2.2; 22 found; start..end, strand, type, name):
     16..444     -  rep_origin     f1 ori (sequence partly withheld): f1 bacteriophage origin of replication; arrow indicates direction of (+) strand synthesis
    471..575     +  promoter       AmpR promoter: bla
    576..1436    +  CDS            AmpR: β-lactamase; bla; confers resistance to ampicillin, carbenicillin, and related antibiotics
   1607..2195    +  rep_origin     ori: high-copy-number ColE1/pMB1/pBR322/pUC origin of replication
   2378..2470    +  CDS            lacI (fragment): lac repressor; lacI; The lac repressor binds to the lac operator to inhibit transcription in E. coli. This inhibition can be relieved by adding lactose or isopropyl-β-D-thiogalactopyranoside (IPTG).
   2483..2504    +  protein_bind   CAP binding site: CAP binding activates transcription in the presence of cAMP. E. coli catabolite activator protein
   2519..2549    +  promoter       lac promoter: promoter for the E. coli lac operon
   2557..2573    +  protein_bind   lac operator: The lac repressor binds to the lac operator to inhibit transcription in E. coli. This inhibition can be relieved by adding lactose or isopropyl-β-D-thiogalactopyranoside (IPTG). lac repressor encoded by lacI
   2618..2636    +  promoter       T3 promoter: promoter for bacteriophage T3 RNA polymerase
   3477..3752    +  CDS            EN2 (fragment): HME2_CHICK - Also known as EN-2. Experimental evidence at protein level: Swiss-Prot protein existence level 1. From Gallus gallus (Chicken).
   3819..4526    +  CDS            mNeonGreen: mNeonGreen is a basic (constitutively fluorescent) green/yellow fluorescent protein published in 2013, derived from Branchiostoma lanceolatum. It is reported to be a very rapidly-maturing monomer with moderate acid sensitivity.
   4582..4615    -  protein_bind   loxP: Cre-mediated recombination occurs in the 8-bp core sequence (GCATACAT). Cre recombinase
   4637..5113    +  polyA_signal   hGH poly(A) signal: human growth hormone polyadenylation signal
   5174..5673    +  promoter       PGK promoter: mouse phosphoglycerate kinase 1 promoter
   5685..5732    +  promoter       EM7 promoter: synthetic bacterial promoter&nbsp
   5751..6554    +  CDS            NeoR/KanR: aminoglycoside phosphotransferase from Tn5; aph(3')-II (or nptII); confers resistance to neomycin, kanamycin, and G418 (Geneticin®)
   6592..6816    +  polyA_signal   bGH poly(A) signal: bovine growth hormone polyadenylation signal
   6820..6841    +  promoter       SV40 promoter (fragment): SV40 enhancer and early promoter
   6873..6906    -  protein_bind   loxP: Cre-mediated recombination occurs in the 8-bp core sequence (GCATACAT). Cre recombinase
   8001..8024    -  misc_feature   MCS (fragment): pBluescript multiple cloning site
   8033..8051    -  promoter       T7 promoter: promoter for bacteriophage T7 RNA polymerase
   8054..8211    +  CDS            lacZα (fragment): LacZα fragment of β-galactosidase; lacZ fragment
>Addgene plasmid #191684 | PL452-EN1-LA-p2a-mNeonGreen-hGHpA-PGK-neoR-EN1-RA | addgene full sequence | sequence record 376449 | Addgene NGS Result
TTAATATTTTGTTAAAATTCGCGTTAAATTTTTGTTAAATCAGCTCATTTTTTAACCAATAGGCCGAAAT
CGGCAAAATCCCTTATAAATCAAAAGAATAGACCGAGATAGGGT
[37 nt withheld, positions 115-151]
AAAGAACGTGGACTCCAACGTCAAAGG
[49 nt withheld, positions 179-227]
T
[91 nt withheld, positions 229-319]
G
[124 nt withheld, positions 321-444]
CAGGTGGCACTTTTCGGGGAAATGTGCGCGGAACCCCTATTTGTTTATTTTTCTAAATACATTCAAATAT
GTATCCGCTCATGAGACAATAACCCTGATAAATGCTTCAATAATATTGAAAAAGGAAGAGTATGAGTATT
CAACATTTCCGTGTCGCCCTTATTCCCTTTTTTGCGGCATTTTGCCTTCCTGTTTTTGCTCACCCAGAAA
CGCTGGTGAAAGTAAAAGATGCTGAAGATCAGTTGGGTGCACGAGTGGGTTACATCGAACTGGATCTCAA
CAGCGGTAAGATCCTTGAGAGTTTTCGCCCCGAAGAACGTTTTCCAATGATGAGCACTTTTAAAGTTCTG
CTATGTGGCGCGGTATTATCCCGTATTGACGCCGGGCAAGAGCAACTCGGTCGCCGCATACACTATTCTC
AGAATGACTTGGTTGAGTACTCACCAGTCACAGAAAAGCATCTTACGGATGGCATGACAGTAAGAGAATT
ATGCAGTGCTGCCATAACCATGAGTGATAACACTGCGGCCAACTTACTTCTGACAACGATCGGAGGACCG
AAGGAGCTAACCGCTTTTTTGCACAACATGGGGGATCATGTAACTCGCCTTGATCGTTGGGAACCGGAGC
TGAATGAAGCCATACCAAACGACGAGCGTGACACCACGATGCCTGTAGCAATGGCAACAACGTTGCGCAA
ACTATTAACTGGCGAACTACTTACTCTAGCTTCCCGGCAACAATTAATAGACTGGATGGAGGCGGATAAA
GTTGCAGGACCACTTCTGCGCTCGGCCCTTCCGGCTGGCTGGTTTATTGCTGATAAATCTGGAGCCGGTG
AGCGTGGGTCTCGCGGTATCATTGCAGCACTGGGGCCAGATGGTAAGCCCTCCCGTATCGTAGTTATCTA
CACGACGGGGAGTCAGGCAACTATGGATGAACGAAATAGACAGATCGCTGAGATAGGTGCCTCACTGATT
AAGCATTGGTAACTGTCAGACCAAGTTTACTCATATATACTTTAGATTGATTTAAAACTTCATTTTTAAT
TTAAAAGGATCTAGGTGAAGATCCTTTTTGATAATCTCATGACCAAAATCCCTTAACGTGAGTTTTCGTT
CCACTGAGCGTCAGACCCCGTAGAAAAGATCAAAGGATCTTCTTGAGATCCTTTTTTTCTGCGCGTAATC
TGCTGCTTGCAAACAAAAAAACCACCGCTACCAGCGGTGGTTTGTTTGCCGGATCAAGAGCTACCAACTC
TTTTTCCGAAGGTAACTGGCTTCAGCAGAGCGCAGATACCAAATACTGTTCTTCTAGTGTAGCCGTAGTT
AGGCCACCACTTCAAGAACTCTGTAGCACCGCCTACATACCTCGCTCTGCTAATCCTGTTACCAGTGGCT
GCTGCCAGTGGCGATAAGTCGTGTCTTACCGGGTTGGACTCAAGACGATAGTTACCGGATAAGGCGCAGC
GGTCGGGCTGAACGGGGGGTTCGTGCACACAGCCCAGCTTGGAGCGAACGACCTACACCGAACTGAGATA
CCTACAGCGTGAGCTATGAGAAAGCGCCACGCTTCCCGAAGGGAGAAAGGCGGACAGGTATCCGGTAAGC
GGCAGGGTCGGAACAGGAGAGCGCACGAGGGAGCTTCCAGGGGGAAACGCCTGGTATCTTTATAGTCCTG
TCGGGTTTCGCCACCTCTGACTTGAGCGTCGATTTTTGTGATGCTCGTCAGGGGGGCGGAGCCTATGGAA
AAACGCCAGCAACGCGGCCTTTTTACGGTTCCTGGCCTTTTGCTGGCCTTTTGCTCACATGTTCTTTCCT
GCGTTATCCCCTGATTCTGTGGATAACCGTATTACCGCCTTTGAGTGAGCTGATACCGCTCGCCGCAGCC
GAACGACCGAGCGCAGCGAGTCAGTGAGCGAGGAAGCGGAAGAGCGCCCAATACGCAAACCGCCTCTCCC
CGCGCGTTGGCCGATTCATTAATGCAGCTGGCACGACAGGTTTCCCGACTGGAAAGCGGGCAGTGAGCGC
AACGCAATTAATGTGAGTTAGCTCACTCATTAGGCACCCCAGGCTTTACACTTTATGCTTCCGGCTCGTA
TGTTGTGTGGAATTGTGAGCGGATAACAATTTCACACAGGAAACAGCTATGACCATGATTACGCCAAGCT
CGAAATTAACCCTCACTAAAGGGAACAAAAGCTGGTACCAGCCAGGGTCATGAGGATGGATCAGGGCCTT
TTCTCCTTCAGAGAAGGGGTGGTCCCTGCATCCCTGAGACCCTAGAAAAGGCTTCCTTTAGGCCAAAGAG
AAAGAAGGCGAGGAGGTGTGTGTGGGAGGGAGGGGTGCGGGGAGGGGGGCAGACACCAAATACTTTGGAG
CTAAGCAGCCCTCTCCCAGCCGGCTCACTATCCCGTTGTTTTCTGAGGTCAATAGCTACAAGCAGATGGG
GTCTTATTGTAGTTTCTCCTGTAGGTATGATTCTTGAGGAGGAGAGGAAGATTTGTTTGCAGGCTGGCGA
CTCCCCCAGGGCCTGCCCTCACTGCCCCAGTCCTATCTATTCCGGGGCGGTGAGGACAGCAGGCCCCTGA
CCCCCAACTCTGGGCTGGGCCATATGAGCTCCAAATATCTCCTCATCTTGGATTCCTGCCTTCTTGGCTT
GGAAATGTTGTGATTTCGGTCTGTCCCTGACTGTCCTGTGAGAATTGGGGTGTGGGGTGCACCTACAACC
TCAACCAGCTTTCCTTCACTGCTCCTTTGCCCTCCCAAAGGGAACCCGGGGACCCCAGTGGTCTGGTGAG
GGGCACTTCGATCCAGGGATTGGCTGGCGGGAGGGAGCCAGGGGTTCAGCAGGGCCTCCGAGATCGCCCC
GGAAGCGCGGGGCTCGCGGCCCAGCTCGGCAATGCTATTCTCACGGCTTCCTTTGCCCTCTCCCCCCTCC
CTTCTGCCCTCGGTCCCCACCCCCACCCCACCCCGGCCCTCTCCGCCGCTGCAGGTCCGCGCACCAGGAA
GCTGAAGAAGAAGAAGAACGAGAAGGAGGACAAGCGGCCGCGGACCGCGTTCACGGCCGAGCAGCTGCAG
AGACTCAAGGCGGAGTTCCAGGCAAACCGCTACATCACGGAGCAGCGGCGGCAGACCCTGGCCCAGGAAC
TCAGCCTCAACGAGTCCCAGATCAAGATCTGGTTCCAGAACAAGCGCGCCAAGATCAAGAAAGCCACAGG
CATCAAGAACGGCCTGGCGCTGCACCTCATGGCCCAGGGACTGTACAACCACTCCACCACCACGGTCCAG
GACAAAGACGAGAGCGAGGGATCCGGCGCAACAAACTTCTCTCTGCTGAAACAAGCCGGAGATGTCGAAG
AGAATCCTGGACCGATGGTCAGCAAAGGCGAAGAAGACAACATGGCATCACTGCCAGCGACACACGAACT
TCATATTTTCGGCTCCATCAATGGTGTGGACTTCGATATGGTTGGACAGGGTACTGGGAACCCTAACGAT
GGATATGAGGAGTTGAACTTGAAGAGTACCAAGGGCGATCTTCAGTTTTCACCTTGGATTCTCGTACCTC
ATATAGGTTATGGCTTTCATCAATATCTGCCCTATCCTGACGGTATGTCACCTTTCCAAGCAGCTATGGT
TGACGGGAGCGGTTATCAGGTTCACCGGACAATGCAGTTTGAAGATGGAGCCTCTTTGACCGTAAATTAT
CGGTATACTTATGAGGGCAGCCATATTAAAGGCGAGGCTCAAGTTAAGGGGACTGGGTTCCCCGCGGATG
GTCCCGTAATGACAAACAGTCTGACGGCTGCAGACTGGTGCCGCTCTAAGAAGACATATCCAAATGACAA
GACGATTATTAGCACTTTCAAGTGGTCATACACTACAGGAAATGGTAAACGCTATAGGAGCACTGCCCGG
ACCACGTATACTTTCGCGAAGCCGATGGCGGCAAATTATTTGAAAAACCAACCGATGTATGTGTTCAGAA
AGACAGAACTCAAGCATTCTAAAACTGAACTGAACTTCAAAGAGTGGCAGAAAGCCTTTACTGATGTAAT
GGGCATGGACGAACTCTATAAGTAAGTCGACCTGCAGCCAAGCTATCGAATTCCGATCATATTCAATAAC
CCTTAATATAACTTCGTATAATGTATGCTATACGAAGTTATAGCGCTGCTCGAGAGATCTACGGGTGGCA
TCCCTGTGACCCCTCCCCAGTGCCTCTCCTGGCCCTGGAAGTTGCCACTCCAGTGCCCACCAGCCTTGTC
CTAATAAAATTAAGTTGCATCATTTTGTCTGACTAGGTGTCCTTCTATAATATTATGGGGTGGAGGGGGG
TGGTATGGAGCAAGGGGCAAGTTGGGAAGACAACCTGTAGGGCCTGCGGGGTCTATTGGGAACCAAGCTG
GAGTGCAGTGGCACAATCTTGGCTCACTGCAATCTCCGCCTCCTGGGTTCAAGCGATTCTCCTGCCTCAG
CCTCCCGAGTTGTTGGGATTCCAGGCATGCATGACCAGGCTCAGCTAATTTTTGTTTTTTTGGTAGAGAC
GGGGTTTCACCATATTGGCCAGGCTGGTCTCCAACTCCTAATCTCAGGTGATCTACCCACCTTGGCCTCC
CAAATTGCTGGGATTACAGGCGTGAACCACTGCTCCCTTCCCTGTCCTTTAGGTCTGAAGAGGAGTTTAC
GTCCAGCCACGCGTAGGATCTCGACCTCGAAATTCTACCGGGTAGGGGAGGCGCTTTTCCCAAGGCAGTC
TGGAGCATGCGCTTTAGCAGCCCCGCTGGGCACTTGGCGCTACACAAGTGGCCTCTGGCCTCGCACACAT
TCCACATCCACCGGTAGGCGCCAACCGGCTCCGTTCTTTGGTGGCCCCTTCGCGCCACCTTCTACTCCTC
CCCTAGTCAGGAAGTTCCCCCCCGCCCCGCAGCTCGCGTCGTGCAGGACGTGACAAATGGAAGTAGCACG
TCTCACTAGTCTCGTGCAGATGGACAGCACCGCTGAGCAATGGAAGCGGGTAGGCCTTTGGGGCAGCGGC
CAATAGCAGCTTTGCTCCTTCGCTTTCTGGGCTCAGAGGCTGGGAAGGGGTGGGTCCGGGGGCGGGCTCA
GGGGCGGGCTCAGGGGCGGGGCGGGCGCCCGAAGGTCCTCCGGAGGCCCGGCATTCTGCACGCTTCAAAA
GCGCACGTCTGCCGCGCTGTTCTCCTCTTCCTCATCTCCGGGCCTTTCGACCTGCAGCCTGTTGACAATT
AATCATCGGCATAGTATATCGGCATAGTATAATACGACAAGGTGAGGAACTAAACCATGGGATCGGCCAT
TGAACAAGATGGATTGCACGCAGGTTCTCCGGCCGCTTGGGTGGAGAGGCTATTCGGCTATGACTGGGCA
CAACAGACAATCGGCTGCTCTGATGCCGCCGTGTTCCGGCTGTCAGCGCAGGGGCGCCCGGTTCTTTTTG
TCAAGACCGACCTGTCCGGTGCCCTGAATGAACTGCAGGACGAGGCAGCGCGGCTATCGTGGCTGGCCAC
GACGGGCGTTCCTTGCGCAGCTGTGCTCGACGTTGTCACTGAAGCGGGAAGGGACTGGCTGCTATTGGGC
GAAGTGCCGGGGCAGGATCTCCTGTCATCTCACCTTGCTCCTGCCGAGAAAGTATCCATCATGGCTGATG
CAATGCGGCGGCTGCATACGCTTGATCCGGCTACCTGCCCATTCGACCACCAAGCGAAACATCGCATCGA
GCGAGCACGTACTCGGATGGAAGCCGGTCTTGTCGATCAGGATGATCTGGACGAAGAGCATCAGGGGCTC
GCGCCAGCCGAACTGTTCGCCAGGCTCAAGGCGCGCATGCCCGACGGCGATGATCTCGTCGTGACCCATG
GCGATGCCTGCTTGCCGAATATCATGGTGGAAAATGGCCGCTTTTCTGGATTCATCGACTGTGGCCGGCT
GGGTGTGGCGGACCGCTATCAGGACATAGCGTTGGCTACCCGTGATATTGCTGAAGAGCTTGGCGGCGAA
TGGGCTGACCGCTTCCTCGTGCTTTACGGTATCGCCGCTCCCGATTCGCAGCGCATCGCCTTCTATCGCC
TTCTTGACGAGTTCTTCTGAGGGGATCAATTCTCTAGAGCTCGCTGATCAGCCTCGACTGTGCCTTCTAG
TTGCCAGCCATCTGTTGTTTGCCCCTCCCCCGTGCCTTCCTTGACCCTGGAAGGTGCCACTCCCACTGTC
CTTTCCTAATAAAATGAGGAAATTGCATCGCATTGTCTGAGTAGGTGTCATTCTATTCTGGGGGGTGGGG
TGGGGCAGGACAGCAAGGGGGAGGATTGGGAAGACAATAGCAGGCATGCTGGGGATGCGGTGGGCTCTAT
GGCTTCTGAGGCGGAAAGAACCAGCTGGGGCTCGACTAGAGCTTGCGGAACCCTTAATATAACTTCGTAT
AATGTATGCTATACGAAGTTATTAGGTCCCTCGAGGGGATCCTAGCCGCCAAGTGCCGGGGCCGCGCCCG
AATCCCCTAACGGCACCGCCGCCGTCGTCTAACGGCCCCTATATGGGGGAGAAAGCATCTGCTCCAAGGA
GGGAGGGAGCGCAGGGAAAAGAGCGAGAGAGACAGAAAGAGAGCCTCAGAATGGACAATGACGTTGAAAC
GCAGCATTTTTGAAAAGGGAGAAAGACTCGGACAGGTGCTATCGAAAAATAAGATCCATTCTCTATTCCC
AGTATAAGGGACGAAACTGCGAACTCCTTAAAGCTCTATCTAGCCAAACCGCTTACGACCTTGTATATAT
TTAATTTCAGGTAAGGAAAACACATACGTGTAGCGATCTCTATTTGCTGGACATTTTTATTAATCTCCTT
TATTATTATTGTTATAATTATTTTATCCCCTCCCCCACCGCCTCGCTGCCCCCAGCCCAGTTTCGTTTTC
GTTGCCTTTTTCATTTGAATGTCATTGCTTCTCCGGTGCCTCCCGACCCGCATCGCCGGCCCTGGTTTCT
CTGGGACTTTTCTTTGTGTGCGAGAGTGTGTTTCCTTTCGTGTCTGCCCACCTCTTCTCCCCCACCTCCC
GGGTCCCTTCTGTCGGTCTGTCTGTTCTGCCCCCCTTTCGTTTTCCGGAGACTTGTTGAGAAATACGACC
CCACAGACTGCGAGACTGAACCGCCGCTACAAGCCAAAGATTTTATTATGTTCAGAAACCTGTAGTCTGA
AATAAAGTGTACACTGTGCTCACGAGCGCTGGCGGCCCTCCTGTTTGCGGGCTCGGGAAGGACGTGGGTC
CGGGCACACAGCGCCCCAGCGCCCCTGCGCACGCCGGGCGGGGAGCCGGCCGGGCCTTGCGATCACCGCA
CAACGAATGCAGGGCGAAGGGGAAGCGCGACCCAGATTTGGGTTTAGCCTGGGTCTGAAGGGTCTGGCGG
GACACGCCTGGTCTCCGATTGCGTTCAAGGGAACTCAAAGGCCGACAACCACAGTCCTGGCTTCGGAAAC
GCTGCCTGGGCTGCGGGGCAGCTCCCCGCACCGGTCCAGGCCCAGCCCAGTGGCGGCCTCCTCCTGGCGG
CCGCCACCGCGGTGGAGCTCCAATTCGCCCTATAGTGAGTCGTATTACAATTCACTGGCCGTCGTTTTAC
AACGTCGTGACTGGGAAAACCCTGGCGTTACCCAACTTAATCGCCTTGCAGCACATCCCCCTTTCGCCAG
CTGGCGTAATAGCGAAGAGGCCCGCACCGATCGCCCTTCCCAACAGTTGCGCAGCCTGAATGGCGAATGG
AAATTGTAAGCG
