>Addgene plasmid #191684 | PL452-EN1-LA-p2a-mNeonGreen-hGHpA-PGK-neoR-EN1-RA | depositor partial sequence | sequence record 371553 | EN1-right arm
TAGCCGCCAAGTGCCGGGGCCGCGCCCGAATCCCCTAACGGCACCGCCGCCGTCGTCTAACGGCCCCTAT
ATGGGGGAGAAAGCATCTGCTCCAAGGAGGGAGGGAGCGCAGGGAAAAGAGCGAGAGAGACAGAAAGAGA
GCCTCAGAATGGACAATGACGTTGAAACGCAGCATTTTTGAAAAGGGAGAAAGACTCGGACAGGTGCTAT
CGAAAAATAAGATCCATTCTCTATTCCCAGTATAAGGGACGAAACTGCGAACTCCTTAAAGCTCTATCTA
GCCAAACCGCTTACGACCTTGTATATATTTAATTTCAGGTAAGGAAAACACATACGTGTAGCGATCTCTA
TTTGCTGGACATTTTTATTAATCTCCTTTATTATTATTGTTATAATTATTATAATTATTATAATTATTTT
ATCCCCTCCCCCACCGCCTCGCTGCCCCCGCCCAGTTTCGTTTTCGTTGCCTTTTTCATTTGAATGTCAT
TGCTTCTCCGGTGCCTCCCGACCCGCATCGCCGGCCCTGGTTTCTCTGGGACTTTTCTTTGTGTGCGAGA
GTGTGTTTCCTTTCGTGTCTGCCCACCTCTTCTCCCCCACCTCCCGGGTCCCTTCTGTCGGTCTGTCTGT
TCTGCCCCCCTTTCGTTTTCCGGAGACTTGTTGAGAAATACGACCCCACAGACTGCGAGACTGAACCGCC
GCTACAAGCCAAAGATTTTATTATGTTCAGAAACCTGTAGTCTGAAATAAAGTGTACACTGTGCTCACGA
GCGCTGGCGGCTCTCCTGTTTGCGGGCTCGGGAAGGACGTGGGTCCGGGCACACAGCGCCCCAGCGCCCC
TGCGCACGCCGGGCGGGGAGCCGGCCGGGCCTTGCGATCACCGCACAACGAATGCAGGGCGAAGGGGAAG
CGCGACCCAGATTTGGGTTTAGCCTGGGTCTGAAGGGTCTGGCGGGACACGCCTGGTCTCCGATTGCGTT
CAAGGGAACTCAAAGGCCGACAACCACAGTCCTGGCTTCGGAAACGCTGCCTGGGCTGCGGGGCAGCTCC
CCGCACCGGTCCAGGCCCAGCCCAGTGGCGGCCTCCTCCTG
