>Addgene plasmid #191684 | PL452-EN1-LA-p2a-mNeonGreen-hGHpA-PGK-neoR-EN1-RA | depositor partial sequence | sequence record 371554 | mNeonGreen
ATGGTCAGCAAAGGCGAAGAAGACAACATGGCATCACTGCCAGCGACACACGAACTTCATATTTTCGGCT
CCATCAATGGTGTGGACTTCGATATGGTTGGACAGGGTACTGGGAACCCTAACGATGGATATGAGGAGTT
GAACTTGAAGAGTACCAAGGGCGATCTTCAGTTTTCACCTTGGATTCTCGTACCTCATATAGGTTATGGC
TTTCATCAATATCTGCCCTATCCTGACGGTATGTCACCTTTCCAAGCAGCTATGGTTGACGGGAGCGGTT
ATCAGGTTCACCGGACAATGCAGTTTGAAGATGGAGCCTCTTTGACCGTAAATTATCGGTATACTTATGA
GGGCAGCCATATTAAAGGCGAGGCTCAAGTTAAGGGGACTGGGTTCCCCGCGGATGGTCCCGTAATGACA
AACAGTCTGACGGCTGCAGACTGGTGCCGCTCTAAGAAGACATATCCAAATGACAAGACGATTATTAGCA
CTTTCAAGTGGTCATACACTACAGGAAATGGTAAACGCTATAGGAGCACTGCCCGGACCACGTATACTTT
CGCGAAGCCGATGGCGGCAAATTATTTGAAAAACCAACCGATGTATGTGTTCAGAAAGACAGAACTCAAG
CATTCTAAAACTGAACTGAACTTCAAAGAGTGGCAGAAAGCCTTTACTGATGTAATGGGCATGGACGAAC
TCTATAAGTAA
