>Addgene plasmid #191684 | PL452-EN1-LA-p2a-mNeonGreen-hGHpA-PGK-neoR-EN1-RA | depositor partial sequence | sequence record 371555 | EN1-left arm
AGCCAGGGTCATGAGGATGGATCAGGGCCTTTTCTCCTTCAGAGAAGGGGTGGTCCCTGCATCCCTGAGA
CCCTAGAAAAGGCTTCCTTTAGGCCAAAGAGAAAGAAGGCGAGGAGGTGTGTGTGGGAGGGAGGGGTGCG
GGGAGGGGGGCAGACACCAAATACTTTGGAGCTAAGCAGCCCTCTCCCAGCCGGCTCACTATCCCGTTGT
TTTCTGAGGTCAATAGCTACAAGCAGATGGGGTCTTATTGTAGTTTCTCCTGTAGGTATGATTCTTGAGG
AGGAGAGGAAGATTTGTTTGCAGGCTGGCGACTCCCCCAGGGCCTGCCCTCACTGCCCCAGTCCTATCTA
TTCCGGGGCGGTGAGGACAGCAGGCCCCTGACCCCCAACTCTGGGCTGGGCCATATGAGCTCCAAATATC
TCCTCATCTTGGATTCCTGCCTTCTTGGCTTGGAAATGTTGTGATTTCGGTCTGTCCCTGACTGTCCTGT
GAGAATTGGGGTGTGGGGTGCACCTACAACCTCAACCAGCTTTCCTTCACTGCTCCTTTGCCCTCCCAAA
GGGAACCCGGGGACCCCAGTGGTCTGGTGAGGGGCACTTCGATCCAGGGATTGGCTGGCGGGAGGGAGCC
AGGGGTTCAGCAGGGCCTCCGAGATCGCCCCGGAAGCGCGGGGCTCGCGGCCCAGCTCGGCAATGCTATT
CTCACGGCTTCCTTTGCCCTCTCCCCCCTCCCTTCTGCCCTCGGTCCCCACCCCCACCCCACCCCGGCCC
TCTCCGCCGCTGCAGGTCCGCGCACCAGGAAGCTGAAGAAGAAGAAGAACGAGAAGGAGGACAAGCGGCC
GCGGACCGCGTTCACGGCCGAGCAGCTGCAGAGACTCAAGGCGGAGTTCCAGGCAAACCGCTACATCACG
GAGCAGCGGCGGCAGACCCTGGCCCAGGAACTCAGCCTCAACGAGTCCCAGATCAAGATCTGGTTCCAGA
ACAAGCGCGCCAAGATCAAGAAAGCCACAGGCATCAAGAACGGCCTGGCGCTGCACCTCATGGCCCAGGG
ACTGTACAACCACTCCACCACCACGGTCCAGGACAAAGACGAGAGCGAG
